Addgene plasmid #159324: pcDNA3-His-SUMO2
Purpose: Mammalian cell expression of mouse His-SUMO2
Depositing lab: Jianjun Zhao. Depositing organization: Cleveland Clinic Foundation.
Backbone
  Vector backbone: pcDNA3
  Vector type: Mammalian Expression
Growth in bacteria
  Bacterial resistance: Ampicillin, 100 μg/mL
  Growth temperature: 37°C
  Growth strain: DH5alpha
  Copy number: High Copy
Gene/Insert
  Gene/Insert name: His-SUMO2
  Species: M. musculus (mouse)
  Entrez Gene: Sumo2 (a.k.a. SUMO-2, Smt3A, Smt3b, Smt3h2)
  Cloning method: Restriction Enzyme; 5′ cloning site Unknown (unknown if destroyed)
Terms and licenses: Academic/Nonprofit Terms; Industry Terms: Not Available to Industry
How to cite: pcDNA3-His-SUMO2 was a gift from Jianjun Zhao (Addgene plasmid # 159324 ; http://n2t.net/addgene:159324 ; RRID:Addgene_159324)
