[The description below was written by a language model from this plasmid's Addgene catalogue record and pLannotate feature annotations shown in this document.]
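Description:
pcDNA3-His-SUMO2 is a mammalian expression plasmid built on the pcDNA3 backbone and designed to produce histidine-tagged mouse SUMO2 (small ubiquitin-related modifier 2) in transfected cells. It is propagated in E. coli through a high-copy ColE1/pUC-type origin and selected with ampicillin via the β-lactamase gene and its native promoter. An f1 phage origin is also present, which in principle allows single-stranded DNA production. For selection in mammalian cells, an SV40 enhancer/early promoter drives the neomycin phosphotransferase gene, terminated by the SV40 polyadenylation signal, allowing G418 selection of stable lines.

The expression cassette consists of the human cytomegalovirus immediate-early enhancer and promoter, followed by a T7 promoter that permits in vitro transcription, the SUMO2 coding sequence, and the bovine growth hormone polyadenylation signal. The automated annotation matches the coding sequence to human SUMO2, whereas the catalogue entry lists the insert as mouse Sumo2; the two orthologues are highly conserved, so this label probably reflects the reference database rather than a true discrepancy. The His tag named in the construct is not annotated as a separate feature, and its exact position is not stated, although the gap between the T7 promoter and the annotated SUMO2 sequence would be consistent with an N-terminal tag. The cloning sites used are not recorded. Small annotated fragments such as the HIV-1 LTR, ble, lacI and lac promoter elements appear to be backbone remnants or short sequence matches rather than functional parts.

His-tagged SUMO constructs of this kind are commonly used to overexpress SUMO2 in cells and recover SUMO-conjugated proteins by nickel-affinity purification, though the record states only mammalian expression as the purpose.
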