Features (pLannotate 1.2.2; 20 found; start..end, strand, type, name):
     28..80      -  misc_feature   bom (fragment): basis of mobility region from pBR322
    235..614     +  enhancer       CMV enhancer: human cytomegalovirus immediate early enhancer
    615..818     +  promoter       CMV promoter: human cytomegalovirus (CMV) immediate early promoter
    814..847     +  LTR            5' LTR (truncated) (fragment): truncated 5' long terminal repeat (LTR) from HIV-1
    863..881     +  promoter       T7 promoter: promoter for bacteriophage T7 RNA polymerase
    950..1225    +  CDS            SUMO2: human small ubiquitin-related modifier 2
   1266..1490    +  polyA_signal   bGH poly(A) signal: bovine growth hormone polyadenylation signal
   1494..1515    +  promoter       SV40 promoter (fragment): SV40 enhancer and early promoter
   1536..1964    +  rep_origin     f1 ori (sequence partly withheld): f1 bacteriophage origin of replication; arrow indicates direction of (+) strand synthesis
   1978..2307    +  promoter       SV40 promoter: SV40 enhancer and early promoter
   2374..3165    +  CDS            neo: KKA2_KLEPN - Also known as kan, nptII. Experimental evidence at protein level: Swiss-Prot protein existence level 1. Resistance to kanamycin, neomycin, paromomycin, ribostamycin, butirosin and gentamicin B. From Klebsiella pneumoniae.
   3189..3347    +  CDS            ble (fragment): BLE_KLEPN - Experimental evidence at protein level: Swiss-Prot protein existence level 1. Binding protein with a strong affinity to the bleomycin family of antibiotics. Binds to CL990; an antimitotic-antibiotic compound. From Klebsiella pneumoniae.
   3342..3463    +  polyA_signal   SV40 poly(A) signal: SV40 polyadenylation signal
   3536..3552    -  protein_bind   lac operator: The lac repressor binds to the lac operator to inhibit transcription in E. coli. This inhibition can be relieved by adding lactose or isopropyl-β-D-thiogalactopyranoside (IPTG). lac repressor encoded by lacI
   3560..3590    -  promoter       lac promoter: promoter for the E. coli lac operon
   3605..3626    -  protein_bind   CAP binding site: CAP binding activates transcription in the presence of cAMP. E. coli catabolite activator protein
   3639..3731    -  CDS            lacI (fragment): lac repressor; lacI; The lac repressor binds to the lac operator to inhibit transcription in E. coli. This inhibition can be relieved by adding lactose or isopropyl-β-D-thiogalactopyranoside (IPTG).
   3914..4502    -  rep_origin     ori: high-copy-number ColE1/pMB1/pBR322/pUC origin of replication
   4673..5533    -  CDS            AmpR: β-lactamase; bla; confers resistance to ampicillin, carbenicillin, and related antibiotics
   5534..5638    -  promoter       AmpR promoter: bla
>Addgene plasmid #159324 | pcDNA3-His-SUMO2 | addgene full sequence | sequence record 311873 | Addgene NGS Result
GACGGATCGGGAGATCTCCCGATCCCCTATGGTGCACTCTCAGTACAATCTGCTCTGATGCCGCATAGTT
AAGCCAGTATCTGCTCCCTGCTTGTGTGTTGGAGGTCGCTGAGTAGTGCGCGAGCAAAATTTAAGCTACA
ACAAGGCAAGGCTTGACCGACAATTGCATGAAGAATCTGCTTAGGGTTAGGCGTTTTGCGCTGCTTCGCG
ATGTACGGGCCAGATATACGCGTTGACATTGATTATTGACTAGTTATTAATAGTAATCAATTACGGGGTC
ATTAGTTCATAGCCCATATATGGAGTTCCGCGTTACATAACTTACGGTAAATGGCCCGCCTGGCTGACCG
CCCAACGACCCCCGCCCATTGACGTCAATAATGACGTATGTTCCCATAGTAACGCCAATAGGGACTTTCC
ATTGACGTCAATGGGTGGAGTATTTACGGTAAACTGCCCACTTGGCAGTACATCAAGTGTATCATATGCC
AAGTACGCCCCCTATTGACGTCAATGACGGTAAATGGCCCGCCTGGCATTATGCCCAGTACATGACCTTA
TGGGACTTTCCTACTTGGCAGTACATCTACGTATTAGTCATCGCTATTACCATGGTGATGCGGTTTTGGC
AGTACATCAATGGGCGTGGATAGCGGTTTGACTCACGGGGATTTCCAAGTCTCCACCCCATTGACGTCAA
TGGGAGTTTGTTTTGGCACCAAAATCAACGGGACTTTCCAAAATGTCGTAACAACTCCGCCCCATTGACG
CAAATGGGCGGTAGGCGTGTACGGTGGGAGGTCTATATAAGCAGAGCTCTCTGGCTAACTAGAGAACCCA
CTGCTTACTGGCTTATCGAAATTAATACGACTCACTATAGGGAGACCCAAGCTGGCTAGCGTTTAAACTT
AAGCTTGCCACCATGCATCATCACCATCACCATGGTACCGCCGACGAAAAGCCCAAGGAAGGAGTCAAGA
CTGAGAACAACGATCATATTAATTTGAAGGTGGCGGGGCAGGATGGTTCTGTGGTGCAGTTTAAGATTAA
GAGGCATACACCACTTAGTAAACTAATGAAAGCCTATTGTGAACGACAGGGATTGTCAATGAGGCAGATC
AGATTCCGATTTGACGGGCAACCAATCAATGAAACAGACACACCTGCACAGTTGGAAATGGAGGATGAAG
ATACAATTGATGTGTTCCAACAGCAGACGGGAGGTTAATCTAGAGGGCCCGTTTAAACCCGCTGATCAGC
CTCGACTGTGCCTTCTAGTTGCCAGCCATCTGTTGTTTGCCCCTCCCCCGTGCCTTCCTTGACCCTGGAA
GGTGCCACTCCCACTGTCCTTTCCTAATAAAATGAGGAAATTGCATCGCATTGTCTGAGTAGGTGTCATT
CTATTCTGGGGGGTGGGGTGGGGCAGGACAGCAAGGGGGAGGATTGGGAAGACAATAGCAGGCATGCTGG
GGATGCGGTGGGCTCTATGGCTTCTGAGGCGGAAAGAACCAGCTGGGGCTCTAGGGGGTATCCCC
[124 nt withheld, positions 1536-1659]
C
[91 nt withheld, positions 1661-1751]
A
[49 nt withheld, positions 1753-1801]
CCTTTGACGTTGGAGTCCACGTTCTTT
[37 nt withheld, positions 1829-1865]
ACCCTATCTCGGTCTATTCTTTTGATTTATAAGGGATTTTGCCGATTTCGGCCTATTGGTTAAAAAATGA
GCTGATTTAACAAAAATTTAACGCGAATTAATTCTGTGGAATGTGTGTCAGTTAGGGTGTGGAAAGTCCC
CAGGCTCCCCAGCAGGCAGAAGTATGCAAAGCATGCATCTCAATTAGTCAGCAACCAGGTGTGGAAAGTC
CCCAGGCTCCCCAGCAGGCAGAAGTATGCAAAGCATGCATCTCAATTAGTCAGCAACCATAGTCCCGCCC
CTAACTCCGCCCATCCCGCCCCTAACTCCGCCCAGTTCCGCCCATTCTCCGCCCCATGGCTGACTAATTT
TTTTTATTTATGCAGAGGCCGAGGCCGCCTCTGCCTCTGAGCTATTCCAGAAGTAGTGAGGAGGCTTTTT
TGGAGGCCTAGGCTTTTGCAAAAAGCTCCCGGGAGCTTGTATATCCATTTTCGGATCTGATCAAGAGACA
GGATGAGGATCGTTTCGCATGATTGAACAAGATGGATTGCACGCAGGTTCTCCGGCCGCTTGGGTGGAGA
GGCTATTCGGCTATGACTGGGCACAACAGACAATCGGCTGCTCTGATGCCGCCGTGTTCCGGCTGTCAGC
GCAGGGGCGCCCGGTTCTTTTTGTCAAGACCGACCTGTCCGGTGCCCTGAATGAACTGCAGGACGAGGCA
GCGCGGCTATCGTGGCTGGCCACGACGGGCGTTCCTTGCGCAGCTGTGCTCGACGTTGTCACTGAAGCGG
GAAGGGACTGGCTGCTATTGGGCGAAGTGCCGGGGCAGGATCTCCTGTCATCTCACCTTGCTCCTGCCGA
GAAAGTATCCATCATGGCTGATGCAATGCGGCGGCTGCATACGCTTGATCCGGCTACCTGCCCATTCGAC
CACCAAGCGAAACATCGCATCGAGCGAGCACGTACTCGGATGGAAGCCGGTCTTGTCGATCAGGATGATC
TGGACGAAGAGCATCAGGGGCTCGCGCCAGCCGAACTGTTCGCCAGGCTCAAGGCGCGCATGCCCGACGG
CGAGGATCTCGTCGTGACCCATGGCGATGCCTGCTTGCCGAATATCATGGTGGAAAATGGCCGCTTTTCT
GGATTCATCGACTGTGGCCGGCTGGGTGTGGCGGACCGCTATCAGGACATAGCGTTGGCTACCCGTGATA
TTGCTGAAGAGCTTGGCGGCGAATGGGCTGACCGCTTCCTCGTGCTTTACGGTATCGCCGCTCCCGATTC
GCAGCGCATCGCCTTCTATCGCCTTCTTGACGAGTTCTTCTGAGCGGGACTCTGGGGTTCGAAATGACCG
ACCAAGCGACGCCCAACCTGCCATCACGAGATTTCGATTCCACCGCCGCCTTCTATGAAAGGTTGGGCTT
CGGAATCGTTTTCCGGGACGCCGGCTGGATGATCCTCCAGCGCGGGGATCTCATGCTGGAGTTCTTCGCC
CACCCCAACTTGTTTATTGCAGCTTATAATGGTTACAAATAAAGCAATAGCATCACAAATTTCACAAATA
AAGCATTTTTTTCACTGCATTCTAGTTGTGGTTTGTCCAAACTCATCAATGTATCTTATCATGTCTGTAT
ACCGTCGACCTCTAGCTAGAGCTTGGCGTAATCATGGTCATAGCTGTTTCCTGTGTGAAATTGTTATCCG
CTCACAATTCCACACAACATACGAGCCGGAAGCATAAAGTGTAAAGCCTGGGGTGCCTAATGAGTGAGCT
AACTCACATTAATTGCGTTGCGCTCACTGCCCGCTTTCCAGTCGGGAAACCTGTCGTGCCAGCTGCATTA
ATGAATCGGCCAACGCGCGGGGAGAGGCGGTTTGCGTATTGGGCGCTCTTCCGCTTCCTCGCTCACTGAC
TCGCTGCGCTCGGTCGTTCGGCTGCGGCGAGCGGTATCAGCTCACTCAAAGGCGGTAATACGGTTATCCA
CAGAATCAGGGGATAACGCAGGAAAGAACATGTGAGCAAAAGGCCAGCAAAAGGCCAGGAACCGTAAAAA
GGCCGCGTTGCTGGCGTTTTTCCATAGGCTCCGCCCCCCTGACGAGCATCACAAAAATCGACGCTCAAGT
CAGAGGTGGCGAAACCCGACAGGACTATAAAGATACCAGGCGTTTCCCCCTGGAAGCTCCCTCGTGCGCT
CTCCTGTTCCGACCCTGCCGCTTACCGGATACCTGTCCGCCTTTCTCCCTTCGGGAAGCGTGGCGCTTTC
TCATAGCTCACGCTGTAGGTATCTCAGTTCGGTGTAGGTCGTTCGCTCCAAGCTGGGCTGTGTGCACGAA
CCCCCCGTTCAGCCCGACCGCTGCGCCTTATCCGGTAACTATCGTCTTGAGTCCAACCCGGTAAGACACG
ACTTATCGCCACTGGCAGCAGCCACTGGTAACAGGATTAGCAGAGCGAGGTATGTAGGCGGTGCTACAGA
GTTCTTGAAGTGGTGGCCTAACTACGGCTACACTAGAAGAACAGTATTTGGTATCTGCGCTCTGCTGAAG
CCAGTTACCTTCGGAAAAAGAGTTGGTAGCTCTTGATCCGGCAAACAAACCACCGCTGGTAGCGGTGGTT
TTTTTGTTTGCAAGCAGCAGATTACGCGCAGAAAAAAAGGATCTCAAGAAGATCCTTTGATCTTTTCTAC
GGGGTCTGACGCTCAGTGGAACGAAAACTCACGTTAAGGGATTTTGGTCATGAGATTATCAAAAAGGATC
TTCACCTAGATCCTTTTAAATTAAAAATGAAGTTTTAAATCAATCTAAAGTATATATGAGTAAACTTGGT
CTGACAGTTACCAATGCTTAATCAGTGAGGCACCTATCTCAGCGATCTGTCTATTTCGTTCATCCATAGT
TGCCTGACTCCCCGTCGTGTAGATAACTACGATACGGGAGGGCTTACCATCTGGCCCCAGTGCTGCAATG
ATACCGCGAGACCCACGCTCACCGGCTCCAGATTTATCAGCAATAAACCAGCCAGCCGGAAGGGCCGAGC
GCAGAAGTGGTCCTGCAACTTTATCCGCCTCCATCCAGTCTATTAATTGTTGCCGGGAAGCTAGAGTAAG
TAGTTCGCCAGTTAATAGTTTGCGCAACGTTGTTGCCATTGCTACAGGCATCGTGGTGTCACGCTCGTCG
TTTGGTATGGCTTCATTCAGCTCCGGTTCCCAACGATCAAGGCGAGTTACATGATCCCCCATGTTGTGCA
AAAAAGCGGTTAGCTCCTTCGGTCCTCCGATCGTTGTCAGAAGTAAGTTGGCCGCAGTGTTATCACTCAT
GGTTATGGCAGCACTGCATAATTCTCTTACTGTCATGCCATCCGTAAGATGCTTTTCTGTGACTGGTGAG
TACTCAACCAAGTCATTCTGAGAATAGTGTATGCGGCGACCGAGTTGCTCTTGCCCGGCGTCAATACGGG
ATAATACCGCGCCACATAGCAGAACTTTAAAAGTGCTCATCATTGGAAAACGTTCTTCGGGGCGAAAACT
CTCAAGGATCTTACCGCTGTTGAGATCCAGTTCGATGTAACCCACTCGTGCACCCAACTGATCTTCAGCA
TCTTTTACTTTCACCAGCGTTTCTGGGTGAGCAAAAACAGGAAGGCAAAATGCCGCAAAAAAGGGAATAA
GGGCGACACGGAAATGTTGAATACTCATACTCTTCCTTTTTCAATATTATTGAAGCATTTATCAGGGTTA
TTGTCTCATGAGCGGATACATATTTGAATGTATTTAGAAAAATAAACAAATAGGGGTTCCGCGCACATTT
CCCCGAAAAGTGCCACCTGACGTC
